>Addgene plasmid #227556 | pEPHS1CB0029 | addgene full sequence | sequence record 455252 | Addgene NGS Result
ACCGCTGTTGAGATCCAGTTCGATGTAACCCACTCGTGCACCCAACTGATCTTCAGCATCTTTTACTTTC
ACCAGCGTTTCTGGGTGAGCAAAAACAGGAAGGCAAAATGCCGCAAAAAAGGGAATAAGGGCGACACGGA
AATGTTGAATACTCATACTCTTCCTTTTTCAATATTATTGAAGCATTTATCAAGGTTATTGTCTCATGAG
CGGATACATATTTGAATGTATTTAGAAAAATAAACAAATAGGGGTTCCGCGCACGAATTGGCCAGCGCTG
CCATTTTTGGGGTGAGGCCGTTCGCGGCCGAGGGGCGCAGCCCCTGGGGGGATGGGAGGCCCGCGTTAGC
GGGCCGGGAGGGTTCGAGAAGGGGGGGCACCCCCCTTCGGCGTGCGCGGTCACGCGCACAGGGCGCAGCC
CTGGTTAAAAACAAGGTTTATAAATATTGGTTTAAAAGCAGGTTAAAAGACAGGTTAGCGGTGGCCGAAA
AACGGGCGGAAACCCTTGCAAATGCTGGATTTTCTGCCTGTGGACAGCCCCTCAAATGTCAATAGGTGCG
CCCCTCATCTGTCAGCACTCTGCCCCTCAAGTGTCAAGGATCGCGCCCCTCATCTGTCAGTAGTCGCGCC
CCTCAAGTGTCAATACCGCAGGGCACTTATCCCCAGGCTTGTCCACATCATCTGTGGGAAACTCGCGTAA
AATCAGGCGTTTTCGCCGATTTGCGAGGCTGGCCAGCTCCACGTCGCCGGCCGAAATCGAGCCTGCCCCT
CATCTGTCAACGCCGCGCCGGGTGAGTCGGCCCCTCAAGTGTCAACGTCCGCCCCTCATCTGTCAGTGAG
GGCCAAGTTTTCCGCGAGGTATCCACAACGCCGGCGGCCGCGGTGTCTCGCACACGGCTTCGACGGCGTT
TCTGGCGCGTTTGCAGGGCCATAGACGGCCGCCAGCCCAGCGGCGAGGGCAACCAGCCCGGTGAGCGTCG
CAAAGGAGATCCTGATCTGACTGATGGGCTGCCTGTATCGAGTGGTGATTTTGTGCCGAGCTGCCGGTCG
GGGAGCTGTTGGCTGGCTGGTGGCAGGATATATTGTGGTGTAAACAAATTGACGCTTAGACAACTTAATA
ACACATTGCGGACGTTTTTAATGTACTGGGGTGGATGCAGTGGGCCCCACTCTGTGAAGACAATGCCGAA
TTCGGATCCGGAGGTCAACATGGTGGAGCACGACACTCTGGTCTACTCCAAAAATGTCAAAGATACAGTC
TCAGAAGATCAAAGGGCTATTGAGACTTTTCAACAAAGGATAATTTCGGGAAACCTCCTCGGATTCCATT
GCCCAGCTATCTGTCACTTCATCGAAAGGACAGTAGAAAAGGAAGGTGGCTCCTACAAATGCCATCATTG
CGATAAAGGAAAGGCTATCATTCAAGATCTCTCTGCCGACAGTGGTCCCAAAGATGGACCCCCACCCACG
AGGAGCATCGTGGAAAAAGAAGAGGTTCCAACCACGTCTACAAAGCAAGTGGATTGATGTGACATCTCCA
CTGACGTAAGGGATGACGCACAATCCCACTATCCTTCGCAAGACCCTTCCTCTATATAAGGAAGTTCATT
TCATTTGGAGAGGACACGCTCGAGTATAAGAGCTCATTTTTACAACAATTACCAACAACAACAAACAACA
AACAACATTACAATTACATTTACAATTATCGATACAATGTGGAAGTTGAAGATAGCAGAAGGGAATGATC
CTTACTTATTTAGTACCAACAATTTCGTCGGTAGGCAAATTTGGGAATTTGATCCCGACGCTGGTACTCC
CGAAGAAAAACAAGAAGTTGAAAATGCTCGTCAACATTATAGAAACAATCGAAAGGAAGATGTTCATCCA
TGCAGTGATTTGCTTATGCGGATGCAGTTGATCAAAGAGAATGGCATAGATCTACTGAGTATTCCACCAG
CAAGGTTAGGAGATAATGAGCAAGTAAATTATGAAGCAGTGACGAGATCAGTGACGAAAGCAGTTCGATT
GAACCGTGCGATTCAAGCAAAGGATGGTCACTGGCCTGCAGAAAACGCTGGCCCTATGTTTTTCACTCCT
CCCCTCCTTATTGCTATGTACATCAGTGGAGCCATCGCCACACATTTAACCAAAGAACACAAGACCGAAA
TGATACGTTATATCTACAACCATCAAAACGATGATGGAGGGTGGGGATTTTATATCGAGGGACACAGTAC
CATGATCGGGTCTGCTTTGAGCTATGTAGCCCTAAGGTTACTAGGAGAGGGACCTCATGATGGAAATGGT
GCGGTTGACCGAGCCAGAAAGTGGATAATTGACCATGGTGGTGCAACCTCAATTCCCTCATGGGGCAAAA
CTTATCTATCGGTTCTTGGAGTATATGAATGGGAAGGATGCAATCCACTTCCACCAGAATTTTGGATTTT
CCCTGAAACTTTACCATATCATCCGGCGAAAATGTGGTGCTATTGCCGGACAACATACATGCCTATGTCA
TACTTATATGGGACAAAATTTCATGGTCCGATCACTGATCTTGTTCTACAACTTAGACAAGAAATTCATG
CGATCCCGTACAATGAGATAAATTGGAATAAACAACGACATAACTGTTGTAAGGAAGATTTGTATTACCC
TCATTCAACGTTGCAAGATCTATTGTGGGATGGACTTCATTACTTAAGTGAACCGTTTCTTAAATATTGG
CCTTTTAAAAAGCTAAGAGAAAGAGGACTCAAAAGAGCAGTTGAATTAATGCGATATGGTGCTCAACAAA
GCAGATATATGACTATGGGATGTGTTGAAAAGAGCTTGCAAATGATGTGTTGGTGGGCAGAGAACCCAAA
TGGGGATGAATTCAAGCACCATCTTGCTAGAGTGCCTGATTATTTGTGGTTAGCAGAAGATGGAATGAAG
ATGCAAAGTTTTGGGAGCCAATTATGGGATTGCACACTTGCAACACAAGCAATAATAGCTACTGATATGG
TTGAAGAATATGGTGATTCACTTAAAAAAGCTCATTTTTATATCAAAGAATCTCAAGTTAAACAAAATCC
TTCGGGCGATTTTAGTCAAATGTGCAGACAGTTTACTATAGGGTCGTGGACTTTTTCTGACCAAGATCAT
GGTTGGGTTGTCTCAGATTGCACAGCTGAAGCATTAAAGTGTCTTTTGTTACTATCCCAAATGCCAGAGG
AAATTGTGGGAGAAAAAGCTGATAATGAGCGATTGTATGAAGCTGTTAATGTTCTTCTTTACTTACAGAG
TCCTATTACTGGAGGTTTTGCTATTTGGGAGCCACCTGTCCCGCAACCATATTTACAAATGTTGAATCCT
TCAGAACTTTTCGCAGATATTGTTGTTGAGAAAGAGCATGTCGAGTGTACAGCATCAATTATTCAAGCAC
TTTTAGCCTTCAAACGACTGCACCCAGGGCACAGGGAGAAAGAAATTGAAATTTCCGTGGCAAAAGCAGT
TACATTTTTGGAGGGAAAACAACAGCATGATGGTTCATGGTATGGTTATTGGGGAATATGCTTTCTATAT
GGCACATTCTTTGCTTTAGGAGGCTTAGTTTCTGCTGGAAAAACATATAATAACAGTGAAGAAATTCGTA
AAGCAGTTAATTTTTTCATTTTGACTCAAAATGAAGAAGGCGGTTGGGGAGAAAGTATCAAATCTTGCCC
TACTGAAGTATACACACCCTTGGATGGAAACCGAACAAACCTAGTTCAAACATCATGGGCTATGCTTGCT
CTTATGTTAGGTGGACAGGCTGAAAGAGATCCAACACCTTTGCATAAAGCAGCAAAGATATTAATTAATG
CACAGATGGATAATGGAGATTTTCCTCAACAAGAGATTACTGGAGTTTACATGAAGAATTGCATGCTACA
TTATCCAGAATACAGAAACATCTTCCCACTTTGGGCACTTGGCGAATATCGCAAACGAGTTTGGGTCAAT
GGTTCGTAAGTCGACCGGCTGCTAACAAAGCCCGAGCTTCTCTAGCTAGAGTCGATCGACAAGCTCGAGT
TTCTCCATAATAATGTGTGAGTAGTTCCCAGATAAGGGAATTAGGGTTCCTATAGGGTTTCGCTCATGTG
TTGAGCATATAAGAAACCCTTAGTATGTATTTGTATTTGTAAAATACTTCTATCAATAAAATTTCTAATT
CCTAAAACCAAAATCCAGTACTAAAATCCAGATCGCTGCAATTGTCTTCTGCACGAAGTGGTTTAAACTA
TCAGTGTTTGACAGGATATATTGGCGGGTAAACCTAAGAGAAAAGAGCGTTTATTAGAATAATCGGATAT
TTAAAAGGGCGTGAAAAGGTTTATCCGTTCGTCCATTTGTATGTGCATGCCAACCACAGGGTTCCCCAGA
TCAGGCGCTGGCTGCTGAACCCCCAGCCGGAACTGACCCCACAAGGCCCTAGCGTTTGCAATGCACCAGG
TCATCATTGACCCAGGCGTGTTCCACCAGGCCGCTGCCTCGCAACTCTTCGCAGGCTTCGCCGACCTGCT
CGCGCCACTTCTTCACGCGGGTGGAATCCGATCCGCACATGAGGCGGAAGGTTTCCAGCTTGAGCGGGTA
CGGCTCCCGGTGCGAGCTGAAATAGTCGAACATCCGTCGGGCCGTCGGCGACAGCTTGCGGTACTTCTCC
CATATGAATTTCGTGTAGTGGTCGCCAGCAAACAGCACGACGATTTCCTCGTCGATCAGGACCTGGCAAC
GGGACGTTTTCTTGCCACGGTCCAGGACGCGGAAGCGGTGCAGCAGCGACACCGATTCCAGGTGCCCAAC
GCGGTCGGACGTGAAGCCCATCGCCGTCGCCTGTAGGCGCGACAGGCATTCCTCGGCCTTCGTGTAATAC
CGGCCATTGATCGACCAGCCCAGGTCCTGGCAAAGCTCGTAGAACGTGAAGGTGATCGGCTCGCCGATAG
GGGTGCGCTTCGCGTACTCCAACACCTGCTGCCACACCAGTTCGTCATCGTCGGCCCGCAGCTCGACGCC
GGTGTAGGTGATCTTCACGTCCTTGTTGACGTGGAAAATGACCTTGTTTTGCAGCGCCTCGCGCGGGATT
TTCTTGTTGCGCGTGGTGAACAGGGCAGAGCGGGCCGTGTCGTTTGGCATCGCTCGCATCGTGTCCGGCC
ACGGCGCAATATCGAACAAGGAAAGCTGCATTTCCTTGATCTGCTGCTTCGTGTGTTTCAGCAACGCGGC
CTGCTTGGCCTCGCTGACCTGTTTTGCCAGGTCCTCGCCGGCGGTTTTTCGCTTCTTGGTCGTCATAGTT
CCTCGCGTGTCGATGGTCATCGACTTCGCCAAACCTGCCGCCTCCTGTTCAAGACGACGCGAACGCTCCA
CGGCGGCCGATGGCGCGGGCAGGGCAGGGGGAGCCAGTTGCACGCTGTCGCGCTCGATCTTGGCCGTAGC
TTGCTGGACCATCGAGCCGACGGACTGGAAGGTTTCGCGGGGCGCACGCATGACGGTGCGGCTTGCGATG
GTTTCGGCATCCTCGGCGGAAAACCCCGCGTCGATCAGTTCTTGCCTGTATGCCTTCCGGTCAAACGTCC
GATTCATTCACCCTCCTTGCGGGATTGCCCCGACTCACGCCGGGGCAATGTGCCCTTATTCCTGATTTGA
CCCGCCTGGTGCCTTGGTGTCCAGATAATCCACCTTATCGGCAATGAAGTCGGTCCCGTAGACCGTCTGG
CCGTCCTTCTCGTACTTGGTATTCCGAATCTTGCCCTGCACGAATACCAGCGACCCCTTGCCCAAATACT
TGCCGTGGGCCTCGGCCTGAGAGCCAAAACACTTGATGCGGAAGAAGTCGGTGCGCTCCTGCTTGTCGCC
GGCATCGTTGCGCCACATCTAGGATCTGCCAGGAACCGTAAAAAGGCCGCGTTGCTGGCGTTTTTCCATA
GGCTCCGCCCCCCTGACGAGCATCACAAAAATCGACGCTCAAGTCAGAGGTGGCGAAACCCGACAGGACT
ATAAAGATACCAGGCGTTTCCCCCTGGAAGCTCCCTCGTGCGCTCTCCTGTTCCGACCCTGCCGCTTACC
GGATACCTGTCCGCCTTTCTCCCTTCGGGAAGCGTGGCGCTTTCTCATAGCTCACGCTGTAGGTATCTCA
GTTCGGTGTAGGTCGTTCGCTCCAAGCTGGGCTGTGTGCACGAACCCCCCGTTCAGCCCGACCGCTGCGC
CTTATCCGGTAACTATCGTCTTGAGTCCAACCCGGTAAGACACGACTTATCGCCACTGGCAGCAGCCACT
GGTAACAGGATTAGCAGAGCGAGGTATGTAGGCGGTGCTACAGAGTTCTTGAAGTGGTGGCCTAACTACG
GCTACACTAGAAGAACAGTATTTGGTATCTGCGCTCTGCTGAAGCCAGTTACCTTCGGAAAAAGAGTTGG
TAGCTCTTGATCCGGCAAACAAACCACCGCTGGTAGCGGTGGTTTTTTTGTTTGCAAGCAGCAGATTACG
CGCAGAAAAAAAGGATCTCAAGAAGATCCTTTGATCTTTTCTACGGGGTCTGACGCTCAGTGGAACGAAA
ACTCACGTTAAGGGATTTTGGTCATGAGATTATCAAAAAGGATCTTCACCTAGATCCTTTTAAATTAAAA
ATGAAGTTTTAAATCAATCTAAAGTATATATGAGTAAACTTGGTCTGACAGTTACCAATGCTTAATCAGT
GAGGCACCTATCTCAGCGATCTGTCTATTTCGTTCATCCATAGTTGCCTGACTCCCCGTCGTGTAGATAA
CTACGATACGGGAGGGCTTACCATCTGGCCCCAGTGCTGCAATGATACCGCGAGAACCACGCTCACCGGC
TCCAGATTTATCAGCAATAAACCAGCCAGCCGGAAGGGCCGAGCGCAGAAGTGGTCCTGCAACTTTATCC
GCCTCCATCCAGTCTATTAATTGTTGCCGGGAAGCTAGAGTAAGTAGTTCGCCAGTTAATAGTTTGCGCA
ACGTTGTTGCCATTGCTACAGGCATCGTGGTGTCACGCTCGTCGTTTGGTATGGCTTCATTCAGCTCCGG
TTCCCAACGATCAAGGCGAGTTACATGATCCCCCATGTTGTGCAAAAAAGCGGTTAGCTCCTTCGGTCCT
CCGATCGTTGTCAGAAGTAAGTTGGCCGCAGTGTTATCACTCATGGTTATGGCAGCACTGCATAATTCTC
TTACTGTCATGCCATCCGTAAGATGCTTTTCTGTGACTGGTGAGTACTCAACCAAGTCATTCTGAGAATA
GTGTATGCGGCGACCGAGTTGCTCTTGCCCGGCGTCAATACGGGATAATACCGCGCCACATAGCAGAACT
TTAAAAGTGCTCATCATTGGAAAACGTTCTTCGGGGCGAAAACTCTCAAGGATCTT
Features (pLannotate 1.2.2; 14 found; start..end, strand, type, name):
    157..261     -  promoter       AmpR promoter: bla
    348..979     -  rep_origin     oriV: incP origin of replication
   1071..1095    +  misc_feature   LB T-DNA repeat: left border repeat from nopaline C58 T-DNA
   1281..1626    +  promoter       CaMV 35S promoter: strong constitutive promoter from cauliflower mosaic virus
   1578..1624    +  promoter       minimal CaMV 35S promoter: minimal 35S promoter from cauliflower mosaic virus
   1655..1708    +  misc_feature   TMV Ω: translational enhancer from the tobacco mosaic virus 5'-leader sequence (Gallie et al., 1988)
   1717..3984    +  CDS            DDS: DADIS_PANGI - Also known as DS
   4008..4025    +  CDS            SET1 (fragment): solubility-enhancement tag derived from T7 phage gene 10B
   4060..4234    +  polyA_signal   CaMV poly(A) signal: cauliflower mosaic virus polyadenylation signal
   4279..4303    +  misc_feature   RB T-DNA repeat: right border repeat from nopaline C58 T-DNA
   4415..4435    -  CDS            TetR (fragment): tetracycline resistance regulatory protein; tetR
   4462..5607    -  CDS            trfA: TRFA_ECOLX - Experimental evidence at protein level: Swiss-Prot protein existence level 1. Also involved in plasmid copy number control, promoting intermolecular coupling of protein bound iterons at oriV, which inhibits replication initiation. From Escherichia coli.
   5943..6531    -  rep_origin     ori: high-copy-number ColE1/pMB1/pBR322/pUC origin of replication
   6702..156     -  CDS            AmpR (across the origin): β-lactamase; bla; confers resistance to ampicillin, carbenicillin, and related antibiotics
