[The description below was written by a language model from this plasmid's Addgene catalogue record and pLannotate feature annotations shown in this document.]
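Description:
pEPHS1CB0029 is a Level 1, Position 1 Golden Gate (MoClo-style) transcriptional unit for plant expression, assembled in the pICH47732 acceptor backbone. The 7.4 kb plasmid is a binary vector. It carries a high-copy ColE1/pUC-type origin for propagation in E. coli together with the broad-host-range incP oriV and its trfA replication initiator gene, which allow maintenance in Agrobacterium. Bacterial selection is by ampicillin through the bla gene. Nopaline-type left and right T-DNA border repeats flank the expression cassette, so it can be delivered into plant cells by Agrobacterium-mediated transfer. No plant selectable marker is annotated within the borders.

Between the borders, a short CaMV 35S promoter fused to the tobacco mosaic virus Ω 5′ leader, a translational enhancer, drives a Calendula officinalis coding sequence named CoMAS. A CaMV 35S terminator/polyadenylation signal follows it. The coding sequence carries an I367M substitution, and internal BsaI sites were removed by silent mutation to make it compatible with the BsaI-based assembly, which destroys the flanking sites in the final product. Automated annotation labels the roughly 2.3 kb open reading frame by similarity to ginseng dammarenediol synthase, which suggests CoMAS is an oxidosqualene cyclase-type triterpene synthase, although the record does not spell out the name. The short SET1 and TetR fragments in the table are probably incidental sequence matches. The associated work concerns triterpenoid biosynthesis in Calendula, so this point mutant was presumably made to test the contribution of residue 367 to enzyme function in plant expression. As a Position 1 module, it can also be combined with other units in higher-level multigene assemblies.
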