Addgene plasmid #227556: pEPHS1CB0029
Purpose: Level 1 - Position 1 with 35S promoter and terminator for plant expression, with mutations in CDS
Depositing lab: Nicola Patron. Depositing organization: Earlham Institute. Publication: Biosynthesis and bioactivity of anti-inflammatory triterpenoids in Calendula officinalis. Golubova D, Salmon M, Su H, Tansley C, Kaithakottil GG, Linsmith G, Schudoma C, Swarbreck D, O'Connell MA, Patron NJ. Nat Commun. 2025 Jul 28;16(1):6941. doi: 10.1038/s41467-025-62269-w. PubMed 40721615.
Backbone
  Vector backbone: pICH47732
  Vector type: Plant Expression
Growth in bacteria
  Bacterial resistance: Ampicillin, 100 μg/mL
  Growth temperature: 37°C
  Growth strain: DH5alpha
  Copy number: High Copy
Gene/Insert
  Gene/Insert name: 35Sshort_TMV_CoMAS (I367M)_35S
  Species: Calendula officinalis
  Mutation: I367M, BsaI sites removed by silent mutation
  Promoter: 35Sshort_TMV (pICH51277)
  Cloning method: Restriction Enzyme; 5′ cloning site BsaI (destroyed during cloning); 3′ cloning site BsaI (destroyed during cloning)
Terms and licenses: Academic/Nonprofit Terms; Industry Terms: Not Available to Industry
How to cite: pEPHS1CB0029 was a gift from Nicola Patron (Addgene plasmid # 227556 ; http://n2t.net/addgene:227556 ; RRID:Addgene_227556)
